Addgene plasmid #191008: pLenti6.3/TO/V5-DEST-IGFBP2-Clover
Purpose: Lentiviral expression vector for IGFBP2 with a fluorescent Clover tag
Depositing lab: Johanna Ivaska. Depositing organization: Turku Bioscience Centre. Publication: IGFBP2 secretion by mammary adipocytes limits breast cancer invasion. Conway JRW, Dinc DD, Follain G, Paavolainen O, Kaivola J, Bostrom P, Hartiala P, Peuhu E, Ivaska J. Sci Adv. 2023 Jul 14;9(28):eadg1840. doi: 10.1126/sciadv.adg1840. Epub 2023 Jul 12. PubMed 37436978.
Backbone
  Vector backbone: pLenti6.3/TO/V5-DEST
  Backbone manufacturer: Invitrogen (Life Technologies)
  Backbone size w/o insert (bp): 9351
  Total vector size (bp): 9458
  Vector type: Lentiviral
  Selectable markers: Blasticidin
Growth in bacteria
  Bacterial resistance: Ampicillin, 100 μg/mL
  Growth temperature: 37°C
  Growth strain: NEB Stable
  Copy number: High Copy
Gene/Insert
  Gene/Insert name: Insulin-Like Growth Factor Binding Protein 2
  Species: H. sapiens (human)
  Insert size (bp): 1710
  GenBank ID: 3485
  Entrez Gene: IGFBP2 (a.k.a. IBP2, IGF-BP53)
  Promoter: CMV
  Tag / fusion protein: Clover (C terminal on insert)
  Cloning method: Gateway Cloning
  Sequencing primers: 5′ CMV_F; 3′ WPRE_R
Terms and licenses: Academic/Nonprofit Terms; Industry Terms: Not Available to Industry
How to cite: pLenti6.3/TO/V5-DEST-IGFBP2-Clover was a gift from Johanna Ivaska (Addgene plasmid # 191008 ; http://n2t.net/addgene:191008 ; RRID:Addgene_191008)
