[The description below was written by a language model from this plasmid's Addgene catalogue record and pLannotate feature annotations shown in this document.]
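Description:
pLenti6.3/TO/V5-DEST-IGFBP2-Clover is a third-generation-style, self-inactivating HIV-1 lentiviral expression plasmid built on the commercial pLenti6.3/TO/V5-DEST Gateway destination backbone. It is about 9.5 kb in total. In E. coli it is maintained at high copy through a ColE1/pUC-type origin and selected with ampicillin (AmpR); an f1 origin is also present. The viral transfer region begins with a chimeric RSV promoter fused to a truncated 5' LTR. This is followed by the Ψ packaging signal with a gag fragment, the RRE for Rev-dependent nuclear export of the genomic RNA, and the cPPT/CTS. The region ends in a ΔU3 3' LTR, which inactivates LTR-driven transcription after integration, and an SV40 poly(A) signal lies downstream.

The payload is human IGFBP2 (insulin-like growth factor binding protein 2) fused at its C terminus to the green/yellow fluorescent protein Clover. It was introduced by Gateway recombination and is flanked by attB1 and attB2 sites. Expression is driven by the CMV enhancer/promoter, which is followed immediately by two tet operator sequences (the "TO" element). Transcription is therefore constitutive in ordinary cells but should be tetracycline-regulatable in cells expressing the Tet repressor. A backbone V5 epitope lies downstream of attB2, though the record does not say whether it is read in frame with the fusion. A WPRE follows to enhance transcript stability and expression. A separate SV40/EM7 promoter cassette drives blasticidin S deaminase for selection of transduced mammalian cells. The plasmid is intended for producing lentivirus that gives stable expression of fluorescently tagged IGFBP2, and the associated study concerns IGFBP2 secretion and breast cancer invasion.
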