Features (pLannotate 1.2.2; 35 found; start..end, strand, type, name):
     12..30      +  promoter       T3 promoter: promoter for bacteriophage T3 RNA polymerase
     58..284     +  promoter       RSV promoter: Rous sarcoma virus enhancer/promoter
    285..465     +  LTR            5' LTR (truncated): truncated 5' long terminal repeat (LTR) from HIV-1
    512..637     +  misc_feature   HIV-1 Ψ: packaging signal of human immunodeficiency virus type 1
    621..984     +  CDS            HIV-1 gag (fragment): gag protein from human immunodeficiency virus 1; gag
   1130..1363    +  misc_feature   RRE: The Rev response element (RRE) of HIV-1 allows for Rev-dependent mRNA export from the nucleus to the cytoplasm.
   1740..1840    +  CDS            Rev (fragment): human immunodeficiency virus 1 (HIV-1) Rev protein; rev; enhances nuclear export of unspliced and incompletely spliced viral mRNAs
   1859..1976    +  misc_feature   cPPT/CTS: central polypurine tract and central termination sequence of HIV-1
   2000..2301    +  enhancer       CMV enhancer: human cytomegalovirus immediate early enhancer
   2302..2505    +  promoter       CMV promoter: human cytomegalovirus (CMV) immediate early promoter
   2507..2526    +  promoter       PLtetO-1 promoter (fragment): modified phage lambda PL promoter with tet operator sites (Lutz and Bujard, 1997)
   2528..2547    +  promoter       PLtetO-1 promoter (fragment): modified phage lambda PL promoter with tet operator sites (Lutz and Bujard, 1997)
   2587..2611    +  protein_bind   attB1: mutant version of attB; recombination site for the Gateway® BP reaction BP Clonase™
   2649..3632    +  CDS            IGFBP2: IBP2_HUMAN - Also known as BP2, IBP2. Experimental evidence at protein level: Swiss-Prot protein existence level 1. Inhibits IGF-mediated growth and developmental rates. IGF- binding proteins prolong the half-life of the IGFs and have been shown to either inhibit or stimulate the growth promoting effects of the IGFs on cell culture. They alter the interaction of IGFs with their cell surface receptors. From Homo sapiens (Human).
   3642..4358    +  CDS            Clover: Clover is a basic (constitutively fluorescent) green/yellow fluorescent protein published in 2012, derived from Aequorea victoria. It is reported to be a rapidly-maturing weak dimer with high acid sensitivity.
   4374..4398    -  protein_bind   attB2: mutant version of attB; recombination site for the Gateway® BP reaction BP Clonase™
   4451..4492    +  CDS            V5 tag: epitope tag from simian virus 5
   4516..5104    +  misc_feature   WPRE: woodchuck hepatitis virus posttranscriptional regulatory element
   5119..5435    +  promoter       SV40 promoter: SV40 enhancer and early promoter
   5483..5530    +  promoter       EM7 promoter: synthetic bacterial promoter&nbsp
   5549..5947    +  CDS            BSD: blasticidin S deaminase; Aspergillus terreus BSD; confers resistance to blasticidin
   5964..6032    +  CDS            nef (fragment): NEF_HV1Z2 - Experimental evidence at protein level: Swiss-Prot protein existence level 1. Extracellular Nef protein targets CD4(+) T-lymphocytes for apoptosis by interacting with CXCR4 surface receptors. From Human immunodeficiency virus type 1 group M subtype D (isolate Z2/CDC-Z34) (HIV-1).
   6034..6267    +  LTR            3' LTR (ΔU3): self-inactivating 3' long terminal repeat (LTR) from HIV-1
   6339..6460    +  polyA_signal   SV40 poly(A) signal: SV40 polyadenylation signal
   6500..6635    +  rep_origin     SV40 ori: SV40 origin of replication
   6656..6674    -  promoter       T7 promoter: promoter for bacteriophage T7 RNA polymerase
   6682..6837    +  CDS            lacZα (fragment): LacZα fragment of β-galactosidase; lacZ fragment
   6842..7270    +  rep_origin     f1 ori (sequence partly withheld): f1 bacteriophage origin of replication; arrow indicates direction of (+) strand synthesis
   7323..7427    +  promoter       AmpR promoter: bla
   7428..8288    +  CDS            AmpR: β-lactamase; bla; confers resistance to ampicillin, carbenicillin, and related antibiotics
   8459..9047    +  rep_origin     ori: high-copy-number ColE1/pMB1/pBR322/pUC origin of replication
   9230..9322    +  CDS            lacI (fragment): lac repressor; lacI; The lac repressor binds to the lac operator to inhibit transcription in E. coli. This inhibition can be relieved by adding lactose or isopropyl-β-D-thiogalactopyranoside (IPTG).
   9335..9356    +  protein_bind   CAP binding site: CAP binding activates transcription in the presence of cAMP. E. coli catabolite activator protein
   9371..9401    +  promoter       lac promoter: promoter for the E. coli lac operon
   9409..9425    +  protein_bind   lac operator: The lac repressor binds to the lac operator to inhibit transcription in E. coli. This inhibition can be relieved by adding lactose or isopropyl-β-D-thiogalactopyranoside (IPTG). lac repressor encoded by lacI
>Addgene plasmid #191008 | pLenti6.3/TO/V5-DEST-IGFBP2-Clover | addgene full sequence | sequence record 379886 | Addgene NGS Result
GCCAAGCGCGCAATTAACCCTCACTAAAGGGAACAAAAGCTGGAGCTGCAAGCTTAATGTAGTCTTATGC
AATACTCTTGTAGTCTTGCAACATGGTAACGATGAGTTAGCAACATGCCTTACAAGGAGAGAAAAAGCAC
CGTGCATGCCGATTGGTGGAAGTAAGGTGGTACGATCGTGCCTTATTAGGAAGGCAACAGACGGGTCTGA
CATGGATTGGACGAACCACTGAATTGCCGCATTGCAGAGATATTGTATTTAAGTGCCTAGCTCGATACAT
AAACGGGTCTCTCTGGTTAGACCAGATCTGAGCCTGGGAGCTCTCTGGCTAACTAGGGAACCCACTGCTT
AAGCCTCAATAAAGCTTGCCTTGAGTGCTTCAAGTAGTGTGTGCCCGTCTGTTGTGTGACTCTGGTAACT
AGAGATCCCTCAGACCCTTTTAGTCAGTGTGGAAAATCTCTAGCAGTGGCGCCCGAACAGGGACTTGAAA
GCGAAAGGGAAACCAGAGGAGCTCTCTCGACGCAGGACTCGGCTTGCTGAAGCGCGCACGGCAAGAGGCG
AGGGGCGGCGACTGGTGAGTACGCCAAAAATTTTGACTAGCGGAGGCTAGAAGGAGAGAGATGGGTGCGA
GAGCGTCAGTATTAAGCGGGGGAGAATTAGATCGCGATGGGAAAAAATTCGGTTAAGGCCAGGGGGAAAG
AAAAAATATAAATTAAAACATATAGTATGGGCAAGCAGGGAGCTAGAACGATTCGCAGTTAATCCTGGCC
TGTTAGAAACATCAGAAGGCTGTAGACAAATACTGGGACAGCTACAACCATCCCTTCAGACAGGATCAGA
AGAACTTAGATCATTATATAATACAGTAGCAACCCTCTATTGTGTGCATCAAAGGATAGAGATAAAAGAC
ACCAAGGAAGCTTTAGACAAGATAGAGGAAGAGCAAAACAAAAGTAAGACCACCGCACAGCAAGCGGCCG
CTGATCTTCAGACCTGGAGGAGGAGATATGAGGGACAATTGGAGAAGTGAATTATATAAATATAAAGTAG
TAAAAATTGAACCATTAGGAGTAGCACCCACCAAGGCAAAGAGAAGAGTGGTGCAGAGAGAAAAAAGAGC
AGTGGGAATAGGAGCTTTGTTCCTTGGGTTCTTGGGAGCAGCAGGAAGCACTATGGGCGCAGCGTCAATG
ACGCTGACGGTACAGGCCAGACAATTATTGTCTGGTATAGTGCAGCAGCAGAACAATTTGCTGAGGGCTA
TTGAGGCGCAACAGCATCTGTTGCAACTCACAGTCTGGGGCATCAAGCAGCTCCAGGCAAGAATCCTGGC
TGTGGAAAGATACCTAAAGGATCAACAGCTCCTGGGGATTTGGGGTTGCTCTGGAAAACTCATTTGCACC
ACTGCTGTGCCTTGGAATGCTAGTTGGAGTAATAAATCTCTGGAACAGATTTGGAATCACACGACCTGGA
TGGAGTGGGACAGAGAAATTAACAATTACACAAGCTTAATACACTCCTTAATTGAAGAATCGCAAAACCA
GCAAGAAAAGAATGAACAAGAATTATTGGAATTAGATAAATGGGCAAGTTTGTGGAATTGGTTTAACATA
ACAAATTGGCTGTGGTATATAAAATTATTCATAATGATAGTAGGAGGCTTGGTAGGTTTAAGAATAGTTT
TTGCTGTACTTTCTATAGTGAATAGAGTTAGGCAGGGATATTCACCATTATCGTTTCAGACCCACCTCCC
AACCCCGAGGGGACCCGACAGGCCCGAAGGAATAGAAGAAGAAGGTGGAGAGAGAGACAGAGACAGATCC
ATTCGATTAGTGAACGGATCTCGACGGTATCGGTTAACTTTTAAAAGAAAAGGGGGGATTGGGGGGTACA
GTGCAGGGGAAAGAATAGTAGACATAATAGCAACAGACATACAAACTAAAGAATTACAAAAACAAATTAC
AAAAATTCAAAATTTTATCGATAAGCTTGGGAGTTCCGCTTACATAACTTACGGTAAATGGCCCGCCTGG
CTGACCGCCCAACGACCCCCGCCCATTGACGTCAATAATGACGTATGTTCCCATAGTAACGCCAATAGGG
ACTTTCCATTGACGTCAATGGGTGGAGTATTTACGGTAAACTGCCCACTTGGCAGTACATCAAGTGTATC
ATATGCCAAGTACGCCCCCTATTGACGTCAATGACGGTAAATGGCCCGCCTGGCATTATGCCCAGTACAT
GACCTTATGGGACTTTCCTACTTGGCAGTACATCTACGTATTAGTCATCGCTATTACCATGGTGATGCGG
TTTTGGCAGTACATCAATGGGCGTGGATAGCGGTTTGACTCACGGGGATTTCCAAGTCTCCACCCCATTG
ACGTCAATGGGAGTTTGTTTTGGCACCAAAATCAACGGGACTTTCCAAAATGTCGTAACAACTCCGCCCC
ATTGACGCAAATGGGCGGTAGGCGTGTACGGTGGGAGGTCTATATAAGCAGAGCTCTCCCTATCAGTGAT
AGAGATCTCCCTATCAGTGATAGAGATCGTCGACTAGTCCAGTGTGGTGGAATTCTGCAGATATCAACAA
GTTTGTACAAAAAAGCAGGCTGGCGCCGGAACCAATTCAGTCGACTGGATCCGCCACCATGCTGCCGAGA
GTGGGCTGCCCCGCGCTGCCGCTGCCGCCGCCGCCGCTGCTGCCGCTGCTGCCGCTGCTGCTGCTGCTAC
TGGGCGCGAGTGGCGGCGGCGGCGGGGCGCGCGCGGAGGTGCTGTTCCGCTGCCCGCCCTGCACACCCGA
GCGCCTGGCCGCCTGCGGGCCCCCGCCGGTTGCGCCGCCCGCCGCGGTGGCCGCAGTGGCCGGAGGCGCC
CGCATGCCATGCGCGGAGCTCGTCCGGGAGCCGGGCTGCGGCTGCTGCTCGGTGTGCGCCCGGCTGGAGG
GCGAGGCGTGCGGCGTCTACACCCCGCGCTGCGGCCAGGGGCTGCGCTGCTATCCCCACCCGGGCTCCGA
GCTGCCCCTGCAGGCGCTGGTCATGGGCGAGGGCACTTGTGAGAAGCGCCGGGACGCCGAGTATGGCGCC
AGCCCGGAGCAGGTTGCAGACAATGGCGATGACCACTCAGAAGGAGGCCTGGTGGAGAACCACGTGGACA
GCACCATGAACATGTTGGGCGGGGGAGGCAGTGCTGGCCGGAAGCCCCTCAAGTCGGGTATGAAGGAGCT
GGCCGTGTTCCGGGAGAAGGTCACTGAGCAGCACCGGCAGATGGGCAAGGGTGGCAAGCATCACCTTGGC
CTGGAGGAGCCCAAGAAGCTGCGACCACCCCCTGCCAGGACTCCCTGCCAACAGGAACTGGACCAGGTCC
TGGAGCGGATCTCCACCATGCGCCTTCCGGATGAGCGGGGCCCTCTGGAGCACCTCTACTCCCTGCACAT
CCCCAACTGTGACAAGCATGGCCTGTACAACCTCAAACAGTGCAAGATGTCTCTGAACGGGCAGCGTGGG
GAGTGCTGGTGTGTGAACCCCAACACCGGGAAGCTGATCCAGGGAGCCCCCACCATCCGGGGGGACCCCG
AGTGTCATCTCTTCTACAATGAGCAGCAGGAGGCTCGCGGGGTGCACACCCAGCGGATGCAGTGCGGCCG
CATGGTGAGCAAGGGCGAGGAGCTGTTCACCGGGGTGGTGCCCATCCTGGTCGAGCTGGACGGCGACGTA
AACGGCCACAAGTTCAGCGTCCGCGGCGAGGGCGAGGGCGATGCCACCAACGGCAAGCTGACCCTGAAGT
TCATCTGCACCACCGGCAAGCTGCCCGTGCCCTGGCCCACCCTCGTGACCACCTTCGGCTACGGCGTGGC
CTGCTTCAGCCGCTACCCCGACCACATGAAGCAGCACGACTTCTTCAAGTCCGCCATGCCCGAAGGCTAC
GTCCAGGAGCGCACCATCTCTTTCAAGGACGACGGTACCTACAAGACCCGCGCCGAGGTGAAGTTCGAGG
GCGACACCCTGGTGAACCGCATCGAGCTGAAGGGCATCGACTTCAAGGAGGACGGCAACATCCTGGGGCA
CAAGCTGGAGTACAACTTCAACAGCCACAACGTCTATATCACGGCCGACAAGCAGAAGAACGGCATCAAG
GCTAACTTCAAGATCCGCCACAACGTTGAGGACGGCAGCGTGCAGCTCGCCGACCACTACCAGCAGAACA
CCCCCATCGGCGACGGCCCCGTGCTGCTGCCCGACAACCACTACCTGAGCCATCAGTCCGCCCTGAGCAA
AGACCCCAACGAGAAGCGCGATCACATGGTCCTGCTGGAGTTCGTGACCGCCGCCGGGATTACACATGGC
ATGGACGAGCTGTACAAGTAGTAAGATATCTAGACCCAGCTTTCTTGTACAAAGTGGTTGATATCCAGCA
CAGTGGCGGCCGCTCGAGTCTAGAGGGCCCGCGGTTCGAAGGTAAGCCTATCCCTAACCCTCTCCTCGGT
CTCGATTCTACGCGTACCGGTTAGTAATGATCGACAATCAACCTCTGGATTACAAAATTTGTGAAAGATT
GACTGGTATTCTTAACTATGTTGCTCCTTTTACGCTATGTGGATACGCTGCTTTAATGCCTTTGTATCAT
GCTATTGCTTCCCGTATGGCTTTCATTTTCTCCTCCTTGTATAAATCCTGGTTGCTGTCTCTTTATGAGG
AGTTGTGGCCCGTTGTCAGGCAACGTGGCGTGGTGTGCACTGTGTTTGCTGACGCAACCCCCACTGGTTG
GGGCATTGCCACCACCTGTCAGCTCCTTTCCGGGACTTTCGCTTTCCCCCTCCCTATTGCCACGGCGGAA
CTCATCGCCGCCTGCCTTGCCCGCTGCTGGACAGGGGCTCGGCTGTTGGGCACTGACAATTCCGTGGTGT
TGTCGGGGAAGCTGACGTCCTTTCCATGGCTGCTCGCCTGTGTTGCCACCTGGATTCTGCGCGGGACGTC
CTTCTGCTACGTCCCTTCGGCCCTCAATCCAGCGGACCTTCCTTCCCGCGGCCTGCTGCCGGCTCTGCGG
CCTCTTCCGCGTCTTCGCCTTCGCCCTCAGACGAGTCGGATCTCCCTTTGGGCCGCCTCCCCGCCTGGCG
ATGGTACCGGTGTGGAAAGTCCCCAGGCTCCCCAGCAGGCAGAAGTATGCAAAGCATGCATCTCAATTAG
TCAGCAACCAGGTGTGGAAAGTCCCCAGGCTCCCCAGCAGGCAGAAGTATGCAAAGCATGCATCTCAATT
AGTCAGCAACCATAGTCCCGCCCCTAACTCCGCCCATCCCGCCCCTAACTCCGCCCAGTTCCGCCCATTC
TCCGCCCCATGGCTGACTAATTTTTTTTATTTATGCAGAGGCCGAGGCCGCCTCTGCCTCTGAGCTATTC
CAGAAGTAGTGAGGAGGCTTTTTTGGAGGCCTAGGCTTTTGCAAAAAGCTCCCGGGAGCTTGTATATCCA
TTTTCGGATCTGATCAGCACGTGTTGACAATTAATCATCGGCATAGTATATCGGCATAGTATAATACGAC
AAGGTGAGGAACTAAACCATGGCCAAGCCTTTGTCTCAAGAAGAATCCACCCTCATTGAAAGAGCAACGG
CTACAATCAACAGCATCCCCATCTCTGAAGACTACAGCGTCGCCAGCGCAGCTCTCTCTAGCGACGGCCG
CATCTTCACTGGTGTCAATGTATATCATTTTACTGGGGGACCTTGTGCAGAACTCGTGGTGCTGGGCACT
GCTGCTGCTGCGGCAGCTGGCAACCTGACTTGTATCGTCGCGATCGGAAATGAGAACAGGGGCATCTTGA
GCCCCTGCGGACGGTGCCGACAGGTGCTTCTCGATCTGCATCCTGGGATCAAAGCCATAGTGAAGGACAG
TGATGGACAGCCGACGGCAGTTGGGATTCGTGAATTGCTGCCCTCTGGTTATGTGTGGGAGGGCTAAGCA
CAATTCGAGCTCGGTACCTTTAAGACCAATGACTTACAAGGCAGCTGTAGATCTTAGCCACTTTTTAAAA
GAAAAGGGGGGACTGGAAGGGCTAATTCACTCCCAACGAAGACAAGATCTGCTTTTTGCTTGTACTGGGT
CTCTCTGGTTAGACCAGATCTGAGCCTGGGAGCTCTCTGGCTAACTAGGGAACCCACTGCTTAAGCCTCA
ATAAAGCTTGCCTTGAGTGCTTCAAGTAGTGTGTGCCCGTCTGTTGTGTGACTCTGGTAACTAGAGATCC
CTCAGACCCTTTTAGTCAGTGTGGAAAATCTCTAGCAGTAGTAGTTCATGTCATCTTATTATTCAGTATT
TATAACTTGCAAAGAAATGAATATCAGAGAGTGAGAGGAACTTGTTTATTGCAGCTTATAATGGTTACAA
ATAAAGCAATAGCATCACAAATTTCACAAATAAAGCATTTTTTTCACTGCATTCTAGTTGTGGTTTGTCC
AAACTCATCAATGTATCTTATCATGTCTGGCTCTAGCTATCCCGCCCCTAACTCCGCCCATCCCGCCCCT
AACTCCGCCCAGTTCCGCCCATTCTCCGCCCCATGGCTGACTAATTTTTTTTATTTATGCAGAGGCCGAG
GCCGCCTCGGCCTCTGAGCTATTCCAGAAGTAGTGAGGAGGCTTTTTTGGAGGCCTAGGGACGTACCCAA
TTCGCCCTATAGTGAGTCGTATTACGCGCGCTCACTGGCCGTCGTTTTACAACGTCGTGACTGGGAAAAC
CCTGGCGTTACCCAACTTAATCGCCTTGCAGCACATCCCCCTTTCGCCAGCTGGCGTAATAGCGAAGAGG
CCCGCACCGATCGCCCTTCCCAACAGTTGCGCAGCCTGAATGGCGAATGGG
[124 nt withheld, positions 6842-6965]
C
[91 nt withheld, positions 6967-7057]
A
[49 nt withheld, positions 7059-7107]
CCTTTGACGTTGGAGTCCACGTTCTTT
[37 nt withheld, positions 7135-7171]
ACCCTATCTCGGTCTATTCTTTTGATTTATAAGGGATTTTGCCGATTTCGGCCTATTGGTTAAAAAATGA
GCTGATTTAACAAAAATTTAACGCGAATTTTAACAAAATATTAACGCTTACAATTTAGGTGGCACTTTTC
GGGGAAATGTGCGCGGAACCCCTATTTGTTTATTTTTCTAAATACATTCAAATATGTATCCGCTCATGAG
ACAATAACCCTGATAAATGCTTCAATAATATTGAAAAAGGAAGAGTATGAGTATTCAACATTTCCGTGTC
GCCCTTATTCCCTTTTTTGCGGCATTTTGCCTTCCTGTTTTTGCTCACCCAGAAACGCTGGTGAAAGTAA
AAGATGCTGAAGATCAGTTGGGTGCACGAGTGGGTTACATCGAACTGGATCTCAACAGCGGTAAGATCCT
TGAGAGTTTTCGCCCCGAAGAACGTTTTCCAATGATGAGCACTTTTAAAGTTCTGCTATGTGGCGCGGTA
TTATCCCGTATTGACGCCGGGCAAGAGCAACTCGGTCGCCGCATACACTATTCTCAGAATGACTTGGTTG
AGTACTCACCAGTCACAGAAAAGCATCTTACGGATGGCATGACAGTAAGAGAATTATGCAGTGCTGCCAT
AACCATGAGTGATAACACTGCGGCCAACTTACTTCTGACAACGATCGGAGGACCGAAGGAGCTAACCGCT
TTTTTGCACAACATGGGGGATCATGTAACTCGCCTTGATCGTTGGGAACCGGAGCTGAATGAAGCCATAC
CAAACGACGAGCGTGACACCACGATGCCTGTAGCAATGGCAACAACGTTGCGCAAACTATTAACTGGCGA
ACTACTTACTCTAGCTTCCCGGCAACAATTAATAGACTGGATGGAGGCGGATAAAGTTGCAGGACCACTT
CTGCGCTCGGCCCTTCCGGCTGGCTGGTTTATTGCTGATAAATCTGGAGCCGGTGAGCGTGGGTCTCGCG
GTATCATTGCAGCACTGGGGCCAGATGGTAAGCCCTCCCGTATCGTAGTTATCTACACGACGGGGAGTCA
GGCAACTATGGATGAACGAAATAGACAGATCGCTGAGATAGGTGCCTCACTGATTAAGCATTGGTAACTG
TCAGACCAAGTTTACTCATATATACTTTAGATTGATTTAAAACTTCATTTTTAATTTAAAAGGATCTAGG
TGAAGATCCTTTTTGATAATCTCATGACCAAAATCCCTTAACGTGAGTTTTCGTTCCACTGAGCGTCAGA
CCCCGTAGAAAAGATCAAAGGATCTTCTTGAGATCCTTTTTTTCTGCGCGTAATCTGCTGCTTGCAAACA
AAAAAACCACCGCTACCAGCGGTGGTTTGTTTGCCGGATCAAGAGCTACCAACTCTTTTTCCGAAGGTAA
CTGGCTTCAGCAGAGCGCAGATACCAAATACTGTTCTTCTAGTGTAGCCGTAGTTAGGCCACCACTTCAA
GAACTCTGTAGCACCGCCTACATACCTCGCTCTGCTAATCCTGTTACCAGTGGCTGCTGCCAGTGGCGAT
AAGTCGTGTCTTACCGGGTTGGACTCAAGACGATAGTTACCGGATAAGGCGCAGCGGTCGGGCTGAACGG
GGGGTTCGCGCACACAGCCCAGCTTGGAGCGAACGACCTACACCGAACTGAGATACCTACAGCGTGAGCT
ATGAGAAAGCGCCACGCTTCCCGAAGGGAGAAAGGCGGACAGGTATCCGGTAAGCGGCAGGGTCGGAACA
GGAGAGCGCACGAGGGAGCTTCCAGGGGGAAACGCCTGGTATCTTTATAGTCCTGTCGGGTTTCGCCACC
TCTGACTTGAGCGTCGATTTTTGTGATGCTCGTCAGGGGGGCGGAGCCTATGGAAAAACGCCAGCAACGC
GGCCTTTTTACGGTTCCTGGCCTTTTGCTGGCCTTTTGCTCACATGTTCTTTCCTGCGTTATCCCCTGAT
TCTGTGGATAACCGTATTACCGCCTTTGAGTGAGCTGATACCGCTCGCCGCAGCCGAACGACCGAGCGCA
GCGAGTCAGTGAGCGAGGAAGCGGAAGAGCGCCCAATACGCAAACCGCCTCTCCCCGCGCGTTGGCCGAT
TCATTAATGCAGCTGGCACGACAGGTTTCCCGACTGGAAAGCGGGCAGTGAGCGCAACGCAATTAATGTG
AGTTAGCTCACTCATTAGGCACCCCAGGCTTTACACTTTATGCTTCCGGCTCGTATGTTGTGTGGAATTG
TGAGCGGATAACAATTTCACACAGGAAACAGCTATGACCATGATTAC
